Addgene plasmid #57367: mEos2-Dectin1A-C-10
Purpose: Localization: Membrane, Excitation: 505 / 569, Emission: 516 / 581
Depositing lab: Michael Davidson. Depositing organization: Florida State University, Tallahassee. Publication: A bright and photostable photoconvertible fluorescent protein. McKinney SA, Murphy CS, Hazelwood KL, Davidson MW, Looger LL. Nat Methods. 2009 Feb . 6(2):131-3. 10.1038/nmeth.1296 PubMed 19169260.
Backbone
  Vector backbone: mEos2-C1
  Backbone size w/o insert (bp): 4750
  Vector type: Mammalian Expression
  Selectable markers: Neomycin (select with G418)
Growth in bacteria
  Bacterial resistance: Kanamycin, 50 μg/mL
  Growth temperature: 37°C
  Growth strain: DH5alpha
  Copy number: High Copy
Gene/Insert
  Gene/Insert name: Dectin1A (alt name: NP_922938.1)
  Species: H. sapiens (human)
  Entrez Gene: CLEC7A (a.k.a. BGR, CANDF4, CD369, CLECSF12, DECTIN1, SCARE2)
  Promoter: CMV
  Tag / fusion protein: mEos2 (N terminal on backbone)
  Cloning method: Unknown
  Sequencing primers: 5′ CMV-F; 3′ SV40pA-R
Terms and licenses: Academic/Nonprofit Terms; Industry Terms
Depositor comments: . Excitation = 505 / 569; Emission = 516 / 581
How to cite: mEos2-Dectin1A-C-10 was a gift from Michael Davidson (Addgene plasmid # 57367 ; http://n2t.net/addgene:57367 ; RRID:Addgene_57367)
