[The description below was written by a language model from this plasmid's Addgene catalogue record.]
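Description:
mEos2-Dectin1A-C-10 is a mammalian expression plasmid built on the mEos2-C1 backbone (about 4.75 kb without insert), a C1-style fluorescent protein fusion vector. It is maintained at high copy in E. coli under kanamycin selection, and it carries a neomycin resistance marker so that transfected mammalian cells can be selected with G418. No feature table is provided, so the origin of replication and other backbone elements are not itemised. The use of an SV40 polyA reverse sequencing primer suggests an SV40 polyadenylation signal downstream of the insert.

The payload is human Dectin-1 isoform A (gene CLEC7A, also known as CD369 or CLECSF12), a C-type lectin pattern-recognition receptor generally known for binding fungal beta-glucans. It is expressed from the CMV promoter as a fusion with mEos2 at its N terminus, the fluorescent protein being supplied by the backbone. The "C-10" in the name probably denotes the C-type vector configuration and a 10-residue linker between the two proteins, although the record does not state this. mEos2 is a monomeric green-to-red photoconvertible fluorescent protein. The recorded spectra reflect its two states, with excitation and emission at 505/516 nm for the green form and 569/581 nm after photoconversion to the red form.

The record lists the fusion's localisation as the membrane, so the construct serves as a membrane-targeted mEos2 marker and a way to visualise Dectin-1A in live or fixed mammalian cells. Photoconvertible tags of this kind are typically used for optical highlighting and tracking of protein subpopulations and for single-molecule localisation super-resolution imaging such as PALM. The cloning method is recorded as unknown.
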