>Addgene plasmid #57367 | mEos2-Dectin1A-C-10 | depositor partial sequence | sequence record 88502 | insert sequence
CGGTCAGATCCGCTAGCGCTACCGGTCGCCACCATGAGTGCGATTAAGCCAGACATGAAGATCAAACTCC
GTATGGAAGGCAACGTAAACGGGCACCACTTTGTGATCGACGGAGATGGTACAGGCAAGCCTTTTGAGGG
AAAACAGAGTATGGATCTTGAAGTCAAAGAGGGCGGACCTCTGCCTTTTGCCTTTGATATCCTGACCACT
GCATTCCATTACGGCAACAGGGTATTCGCCAAATATCCAGACAACATACAAGACTATTTTAAGCAGTCGT
TTCCTAAGGGGTATTCGTGGGAACGAAGCTTGACTTTCGAAGACGGGGGCATTTGCATTGCCAGAAACGA
CATAACAATGGAAGGGGACACTTTCTATAATAAAGTTCGATTTTATGGTACCAACTTTCCCGCCAATGGT
CCAGTTATGCAGAAGAAGACGCTGAAATGGGAGCCCTCCACTGAGAAAATGTATGTGCGTGATGGAGTGC
TGACGGGTGATATTCATATGGCTTTGTTGCTTGAAGGAAATGCCCATTACCGATGTGACTTCAGAACTAC
TTACAAAGCTAAGGAGAAGGGTGTCAAGTTACCAGGCTACCACTTTGTGGACCACTGCATTGAGATTTTA
AGCCATGACAAAGATTACAACAAGGTTAAGCTGTATGAGCATGCTGTTGCTCATTCTGGATTGCCTGACA
ATGCCAGACGATCCGGACTCAGATCTGGCAGCAGTGGAGGTGAATATCATCCTGATTTAGAAAATTTGGA
TGAAGATGGATATACTCAATTACACTTCGACTCTCAAAGCAATACCAGGATAGCTGTTGTTTCAGAGAAA
GGATCGTGTGCTGCATCTCCTCCTTGGCGCCTCATTGCTGTAATTTTGGGAATCCTATGCTTGGTAATAC
TGGTGATAGCTGTGGTCCTGGGTACCATGGCTATTTGGAGATCCAATTCAGGAAGCAACACATTGGAGAA
TGGCTACTTTCTATCAAGAAATAAAGAGAACCACAGTCAACCCACACAATCATCTTTAGAAGACAGTGTG
ACTCCTACCAAAGCTGTCAAAACCACAGGGGTTCTTTCCAGCCCTTGTCCTCCTAATTGGATTATATATG
AGAAGAGCTGTTATCTATTCAGCATGTCACTAAATTCCTGGGATGGAAGTAAAAGACAATGCTGGCAACT
GGGCTCTAATCTCCTAAAGATAGACAGCTCAAATGAATTGGGATTTATAGTAAAACAAGTGTCTTCCCAA
CCTGATAATTCATTTTGGATAGGCCTTTCTCGGCCCCAGACTGAAGTACCATGGCTCTGGGAGGATGGAT
CAACATTCTCTTCTAACTTATTTCAGATCAGAACCACAGCTACCCAAGAAAACCCATCTCCAAATTGTGT
ATGGATTCACGTGTCAGTCATTTATGACCAACTGTGTAGTGTGCCCTCATATAGTATTTGTGAGAAGAAG
TTTTCAATGTAAGAATTCTGCAGTCGACGGTACCGCGGGCCCGGG
