>Addgene plasmid #57367 | mEos2-Dectin1A-C-10 | addgene partial sequence | sequence record 117588 | CMV-F 5'-CGCAAATGGGCGGTAGGCGTG-3'
TGGTTTAGTGAACCGTCAGATCCGCTAGCGCTACCGGTCGCCACCATGAGTGCGATTAAGCCAGACATGA
AGATCAAACTCCGTATGGAAGGCAACGTAAACGGGCACCACTTTGTGATCGACGGAGATGGTACAGGCAA
GCCTTTTGAGGGAAAACAGAGTATGGATCTTGAAGTCAAAGAGGGCGGACCTCTGCCTTTTGCCTTTGAT
ATCCTGACCACTGCATTCCATTACGGCAACAGGGTATTCGCCAAATATCCAGACAACATACAAGACTATT
TTAAGCAGTCGTTTCCTAAGGGGTATTCGTGGGAACGAAGCTTGACTTTCGAAGACGGGGGCATTTGCAT
TGCCAGAAACGACATAACAATGGAAGGGGACACTTTCTATAATAAAGTTCGATTTTATGGTACCAACTTT
CCCGCCAATGGTCCAGTTATGCAGAAGAAGACGCTGAAATGGGAGCCCTCCACTGAGAAAATGTATGTGC
GTGATGGAGTGCTGACGGGTGATATTCATATGGCTTTGTTGCTTGAAGGAAATGCCCATTACCGATGTGA
CTTCAGAACTACTTACAAAGCTAAGGAGAAGGGTGTCAAGTTACCAGGCTACCACTTTGTGGACCACTGC
ATTGAGATTTTAAGCCATGACAAAGATTACAACAAGGTTAAGCTGTATGAGCATGCTGTTGCTCATTCTG
GATTGCCTGACAATGCCAGACGATCCGGACTCAGATCTGGCAGCAGTGGAGGTGAATATCATCCTGATTT
AGAAAATTTGGATGAAGATGGATATACTCAATTACACTTCGACTCTCAAAGCAATACCAGGATAGCTGTT
GTTTCAGAGAAAGGATCGTGTGCTGCATCTCCTCCTTGGCGCCTCATTG
